>Addgene plasmid #52047 | pTet-O-Ngn2-puro | addgene full sequence | sequence record 324026 | Addgene NGS Result
CTACAACAAGGCAAGGCTTGACCGACAATTGCATGAAGAATCTGCTTAGGGTTAGGCGTTTTGCGCTGCT
TCGCGATGTACGGGCCAGATATACGCGTTGACATTGATTATTGACTAGTTATTAATAGTAATCAATTACG
GGGTCATTAGTTCATAGCCCATATATGGAGTTCCGCGTTACATAACTTACGGTAAATGGCCCGCCTGGCT
GACCGCCCAACGACCCCCGCCCATTGACGTCAATAATGACGTATGTTCCCATAGTAACGCCAATAGGGAC
TTTCCATTGACGTCAATGGGTGGAGTATTTACGGTAAACTGCCCACTTGGCAGTACATCAAGTGTATCAT
ATGCCAAGTACGCCCCCTATTGACGTCAATGACGGTAAATGGCCCGCCTGGCATTATGCCCAGTACATGA
CCTTATGGGACTTTCCTACTTGGCAGTACATCTACGTATTAGTCATCGCTATTACCATGGTGATGCGGTT
TTGGCAGTACATCAATGGGCGTGGATAGCGGTTTGACTCACGGGGATTTCCAAGTCTCCACCCCATTGAC
GTCAATGGGAGTTTGTTTTGGCACCAAAATCAACGGGACTTTCCAAAATGTCGTAACAACTCCGCCCCAT
TGACGCAAATGGGCGGTAGGCGTGTACGGTGGGAGGTCTATATAAGCAGCGCGTTTTGCCTGTACTGGGT
CTCTCTGGTTAGACCAGATCTGAGCCTGGGAGCTCTCTGGCTAACTAGGGAACCCACTGCTTAAGCCTCA
ATAAAGCTTGCCTTGAGTGCTTCAAGTAGTGTGTGCCCGTCTGTTGTGTGACTCTGGTAACTAGAGATCC
CTCAGACCCTTTTAGTCAGTGTGGAAAATCTCTAGCAGTGGCGCCCGAACAGGGACTTGAAAGCGAAAGG
GAAACCAGAGGAGCTCTCTCGACGCAGGACTCGGCTTGCTGAAGCGCGCACGGCAAGAGGCGAGGGGCGG
CGACTGGTGAGTACGCCAAAAATTTTGACTAGCGGAGGCTAGAAGGAGAGAGATGGGTGCGAGAGCGTCA
GTATTAAGCGGGGGAGAATTAGATCGCGATGGGAAAAAATTCGGTTAAGGCCAGGGGGAAAGAAAAAATA
TAAATTAAAACATATAGTATGGGCAAGCAGGGAGCTAGAACGATTCGCAGTTAATCCTGGCCTGTTAGAA
ACATCAGAAGGCTGTAGACAAATACTGGGACAGCTACAACCATCCCTTCAGACAGGATCAGAAGAACTTA
GATCATTATATAATACAGTAGCAACCCTCTATTGTGTGCATCAAAGGATAGAGATAAAAGACACCAAGGA
AGCTTTAGACAAGATAGAGGAAGAGCAAAACAAAAGTAAGACCACCGCACAGCAAGCGGCCGCTGATCTT
CAGACCTGGAGGAGGAGATATGAGGGACAATTGGAGAAGTGAATTATATAAATATAAAGTAGTAAAAATT
GAACCATTAGGAGTAGCACCCACCAAGGCAAAGAGAAGAGTGGTGCAGAGAGAAAAAAGAGCAGTGGGAA
TAGGAGCTTTGTTCCTTGGGTTCTTGGGAGCAGCAGGAAGCACTATGGGCGCAGCGTCAATGACGCTGAC
GGTACAGGCCAGACAATTATTGTCTGGTATAGTGCAGCAGCAGAACAATTTGCTGAGGGCTATTGAGGCG
CAACAGCATCTGTTGCAACTCACAGTCTGGGGCATCAAGCAGCTCCAGGCAAGAATCCTGGCTGTGGAAA
GATACCTAAAGGATCAACAGCTCCTGGGGATTTGGGGTTGCTCTGGAAAACTCATTTGCACCACTGCTGT
GCCTTGGAATGCTAGTTGGAGTAATAAATCTCTGGAACAGATTTGGAATCACACGACCTGGATGGAGTGG
GACAGAGAAATTAACAATTACACAAGCTTAATACACTCCTTAATTGAAGAATCGCAAAACCAGCAAGAAA
AGAATGAACAAGAATTATTGGAATTAGATAAATGGGCAAGTTTGTGGAATTGGTTTAACATAACAAATTG
GCTGTGGTATATAAAATTATTCATAATGATAGTAGGAGGCTTGGTAGGTTTAAGAATAGTTTTTGCTGTA
CTTTCTATAGTGAATAGAGTTAGGCAGGGATATTCACCATTATCGTTTCAGACCCACCTCCCAACCCCGA
GGGGACCCGACAGGCCCGAAGGAATAGAAGAAGAAGGTGGAGAGAGAGACAGAGACAGATCCATTCGATT
AGTGAACGGATCGGCACTGCGTGCGCCAATTCTGCAGACAAATGGCAGTATTCATCCACAATTTTAAAAG
AAAAGGGGGGATTGGGGGGTACAGTGCAGGGGAAAGAATAGTAGACATAATAGCAACAGACATACAAACT
AAAGAATTACAAAAACAAATTACAAAAATTCAAAATTTTCGGGTTTATTACAGGGACAGCAGAGATCCAG
TTTGGTTAGATCTCGAGTTTACCACTCCCTATCAGTGATAGAGAAAAGTGAAAGTCGAGTTTACCACTCC
CTATCAGTGATAGAGAAAAGTGAAAGTCGAGTTTACCACTCCCTATCAGTGATAGAGAAAAGTGAAAGTC
GAGTTTACCACTCCCTATCAGTGATAGAGAAAAGTGAAAGTCGAGTTTACCACTCCCTATCAGTGATAGA
GAAAAGTGAAAGTCGAGTTTACCACTCCCTATCAGTGATAGAGAAAAGTGAAAGTCGAGTTTACCACTCC
CTATCAGTGATAGAGAAAAGTGAAAGTCGAGCTCGGTACCCGGGTCGAGGTAGGCGTGTACGGTGGGAGG
CCTATATAAGCAGAGCTCGTTTAGTGAACCGTCAGATCGCCTGGAGACGCCATCCACGCTGTTTTGACCT
CCATAGAAGACACCGGGACCGATCCAGCCTCCGCGGCCCCGAATTCGCCACCATGGACTACAAGGACGAC
GATGACAAGTTCGTCAAATCTGAGACTCTGGAGTTGAAGGAGGAAGAGGAGGTACTGATGCTGCTGGGCT
CGGCTTCCCCGGCCTCGGCGACCCTGACCCCGATGTCCTCCAGCGCGGACGAGGAGGAGGACGAGGAGCT
GCGCCGGCCGGGCTCCGCGCGTGGGCAGCGTGGAGCGGAAGCCGGGCAGGGGGTGCAGGGCAGTCCGGCG
TCGGGTGCCGGGGGTTGCCGGCCAGGGCGGCTGCTGGGCCTGATGCACGAGTGCAAGCGTCGCCCGTCGC
GCTCACGGGCCGTCTCCCGAGGTGCCAAGACGGCGGAGACGGTGCAGCGCATCAAGAAGACCCGCAGGCT
CAAGGCCAACAACCGCGAGCGCAACCGCATGCACAACCTAAACGCCGCGCTGGACGCGCTGCGCGAGGTG
CTGCCCACCTTCCCCGAGGATGCCAAGCTCACGAAGATCGAGACGCTGCGCTTCGCCCACAATTACATCT
GGGCGCTCACCGAGACTCTGCGCCTGGCGGACCACTGCGCCGGCGCCGGTGGCCTCCAGGGGGCGCTCTT
CACGGAGGCGGTGCTCCTGAGCCCGGGAGCTGCGCTCGGCGCCAGCGGGGACAGCCCTTCTCCACCTTCC
TCCTGGAGCTGCACCAACAGCCCGGCGTCATCCTCCAACTCCACGTCCCCATACAGCTGCACTTTATCGC
CCGCTAGCCCCGGGTCAGACGTGGACTACTGGCAGCCCCCACCTCCGGAGAAGCATCGTTATGCGCCTCA
CCTGCCCCTCGCCAGGGACTGTATCTCTAGAGAGGGCAGGGGAAGTCTTCTAACATGCGGGGACGTGGAG
GAAAATCCCGGCCCACTCGAGATGACCGAGTACAAGCCCACGGTGCGCCTCGCCACCCGCGACGACGTCC
CCAGGGCCGTACGCACCCTCGCCGCCGCGTTCGCCGACTACCCCGCCACGCGCCACACCGTCGATCCGGA
CCGCCACATCGAGCGGGTCACCGAGCTGCAAGAACTCTTCCTCACGCGCGTCGGGCTCGACATCGGCAAG
GTGTGGGTCGCGGACGACGGCGCCGCGGTGGCGGTCTGGACCACGCCGGAGAGCGTCGAAGCGGGGGCGG
TGTTCGCCGAGATCGGCCCGCGCATGGCCGAGTTGAGCGGTTCCCGGCTGGCCGCGCAGCAACAGATGGA
AGGCCTCCTGGCGCCGCACCGGCCCAAGGAGCCCGCGTGGTTCCTGGCCACCGTCGGCGTCTCGCCCGAC
CACCAGGGCAAGGGTCTGGGCAGCGCCGTCGTGCTCCCCGGAGTGGAGGCGGCCGAGCGCGCCGGGGTGC
CCGCCTTCCTGGAGACCTCCGCGCCCCGCAACCTCCCCTTCTACGAGCGGCTCGGCTTCACCGTCACCGC
CGACGTCGAGGTGCCCGAAGGACCGCGCACCTGGTGCATGACCCGCAAGCCCGGTGCCTGATTAATTAAG
CTAGCTAATTCGATATCAAGCTTATCGATAATCAACCTCTGGATTACAAAATTTGTGAAAGATTGACTGG
TATTCTTAACTATGTTGCTCCTTTTACGCTATGTGGATACGCTGCTTTAATGCCTTTGTATCATGCTATT
GCTTCCCGTATGGCTTTCATTTTCTCCTCCTTGTATAAATCCTGGTTGCTGTCTCTTTATGAGGAGTTGT
GGCCCGTTGTCAGGCAACGTGGCGTGGTGTGCACTGTGTTTGCTGACGCAACCCCCACTGGTTGGGGCAT
TGCCACCACCTGTCAGCTCCTTTCCGGGACTTTCGCTTTCCCCCTCCCTATTGCCACGGCGGAACTCATC
GCCGCCTGCCTTGCCCGCTGCTGGACAGGGGCTCGGCTGTTGGGCACTGACAATTCCGTGGTGTTGTCGG
GGAAATCATCGTCCTTTCCTTGGCTGCTCGCCTGTGTTGCCACCTGGATTCTGCGCGGGACGTCCTTCTG
CTACGTCCCTTCGGCCCTCAATCCAGCGGACCTTCCTTCCCGCGGCCTGCTGCCGGCTCTGCGGCCTCTT
CCGCGTCTTCGCCTTCGCCCTCAGACGAGTCGGATCTCCCTTTGGGCCGCCTCCCCGCATCGATACCGTC
GACCTCGAGACCTAGAAAAACATGGAGCAATCACAAGTAGCAATACAGCAGCTACCAATGCTGATTGTGC
CTGGCTAGAAGCACAAGAGGAGGAGGAGGTGGGTTTTCCAGTCACACCTCAGGTACCTTTAAGACCAATG
ACTTACAAGGCAGCTGTAGATCTTAGCCACTTTTTAAAAGAAAAGGGGGGACTGGAAGGGCTAATTCACT
CCCAACGAAGACAAGATATCCTTGATCTGTGGATCTACCACACACAAGGCTACTTCCCTGATTGGCAGAA
CTACACACCAGGGCCAGGGATCAGATATCCACTGACCTTTGGATGGTGCTACAAGCTAGTACCAGTTGAG
CAAGAGAAGGTAGAAGAAGCCAATGAAGGAGAGAACACCCGCTTGTTACACCCTGTGAGCCTGCATGGGA
TGGATGACCCGGAGAGAGAAGTATTAGAGTGGAGGTTTGACAGCCGCCTAGCATTTCATCACATGGCCCG
AGAGCTGCATCCGGACTGTACTGGGTCTCTCTGGTTAGACCAGATCTGAGCCTGGGAGCTCTCTGGCTAA
CTAGGGAACCCACTGCTTAAGCCTCAATAAAGCTTGCCTTGAGTGCTTCAAGTAGTGTGTGCCCGTCTGT
TGTGTGACTCTGGTAACTAGAGATCCCTCAGACCCTTTTAGTCAGTGTGGAAAATCTCTAGCAGGGCCCG
TTTAAACCCGCTGATCAGCCTCGACTGTGCCTTCTAGTTGCCAGCCATCTGTTGTTTGCCCCTCCCCCGT
GCCTTCCTTGACCCTGGAAGGTGCCACTCCCACTGTCCTTTCCTAATAAAATGAGGAAATTGCATCGCAT
TGTCTGAGTAGGTGTCATTCTATTCTGGGGGGTGGGGTGGGGCAGGACAGCAAGGGGGAGGATTGGGAAG
ACAATAGCAGGCATGCTGGGGATGCGGTGGGCTCTATGGCTTCTGAGGCGGAAAGAACCAGCTGGGGCTC
TAGGGGGTATCCCC
[124 nt withheld, positions 6035-6158]
C
[91 nt withheld, positions 6160-6250]
A
[49 nt withheld, positions 6252-6300]
CCTTTGACGTTGGAGTCCACGTTCTTT
[37 nt withheld, positions 6328-6364]
ACCCTATCTCGGTCTATTCTTTTGATTTATAAGGGATTTTGCCGATTTCGGCCTATTGGTTAAAAAATGA
GCTGATTTAACAAAAATTTAACGCGAATTAATTCTGTGGAATGTGTGTCAGTTAGGGTGTGGAAAGTCCC
CAGGCTCCCCAGCAGGCAGAAGTATGCAAAGCATGCATCTCAATTAGTCAGCAACCAGGTGTGGAAAGTC
CCCAGGCTCCCCAGCAGGCAGAAGTATGCAAAGCATGCATCTCAATTAGTCAGCAACCATAGTCCCGCCC
CTAACTCCGCCCATCCCGCCCCTAACTCCGCCCAGTTCCGCCCATTCTCCGCCCCATGGCTGACTAATTT
TTTTTATTTATGCAGAGGCCGAGGCCGCCTCTGCCTCTGAGCTATTCCAGAAGTAGTGAGGAGGCTTTTT
TGGAGGCCTAGGCTTTTGCAAAAAGCTCCCGGGAGCTTGTATATCCATTTTCGGATCTGATCAGCACGTG
TTGACAATTAATCATCGGCATAGTATATCGGCATAGTATAATACGACAAGGTGAGGAACTAAACCATGGC
CAAGTTGACCAGTGCCGTTCCGGTGCTCACCGCGCGCGACGTCGCCGGAGCGGTCGAGTTCTGGACCGAC
CGGCTCGGGTTCTCCCGGGACTTCGTGGAGGACGACTTCGCCGGTGTGGTCCGGGACGACGTGACCCTGT
TCATCAGCGCGGTCCAGGACCAGGTGGTGCCGGACAACACCCTGGCCTGGGTGTGGGTGCGCGGCCTGGA
CGAGCTGTACGCCGAGTGGTCGGAGGTCGTGTCCACGAACTTCCGGGACGCCTCCGGGCCGGCCATGACC
GAGATCGGCGAGCAGCCGTGGGGGCGGGAGTTCGCCCTGCGCGACCCGGCCGGCAACTGCGTGCACTTCG
TGGCCGAGGAGCAGGACTGACACGTGCTACGAGATTTCGATTCCACCGCCGCCTTCTATGAAAGGTTGGG
CTTCGGAATCGTTTTCCGGGACGCCGGCTGGATGATCCTCCAGCGCGGGGATCTCATGCTGGAGTTCTTC
GCCCACCCCAACTTGTTTATTGCAGCTTATAATGGTTACAAATAAAGCAATAGCATCACAAATTTCACAA
ATAAAGCATTTTTTTCACTGCATTCTAGTTGTGGTTTGTCCAAACTCATCAATGTATCTTATCATGTCTG
TATACCGTCGACCTCTAGCTAGAGCTTGGCGTAATCATGGTCATAGCTGTTTCCTGTGTGAAATTGTTAT
CCGCTCACAATTCCACACAACATACGAGCCGGAAGCATAAAGTGTAAAGCCTGGGGTGCCTAATGAGTGA
GCTAACTCACATTAATTGCGTTGCGCTCACTGCCCGCTTTCCAGTCGGGAAACCTGTCGTGCCAGCTGCA
TTAATGAATCGGCCAACGCGCGGGGAGAGGCGGTTTGCGTATTGGGCGCTCTTCCGCTTCCTCGCTCACT
GACTCGCTGCGCTCGGTCGTTCGGCTGCGGCGAGCGGTATCAGCTCACTCAAAGGCGGTAATACGGTTAT
CCACAGAATCAGGGGATAACGCAGGAAAGAACATGTGAGCAAAAGGCCAGCAAAAGGCCAGGAACCGTAA
AAAGGCCGCGTTGCTGGCGTTTTTCCATAGGCTCCGCCCCCCTGACGAGCATCACAAAAATCGACGCTCA
AGTCAGAGGTGGCGAAACCCGACAGGACTATAAAGATACCAGGCGTTTCCCCCTGGAAGCTCCCTCGTGC
GCTCTCCTGTTCCGACCCTGCCGCTTACCGGATACCTGTCCGCCTTTCTCCCTTCGGGAAGCGTGGCGCT
TTCTCATAGCTCACGCTGTAGGTATCTCAGTTCGGTGTAGGTCGTTCGCTCCAAGCTGGGCTGTGTGCAC
GAACCCCCCGTTCAGCCCGACCGCTGCGCCTTATCCGGTAACTATCGTCTTGAGTCCAACCCGGTAAGAC
ACGACTTATCGCCACTGGCAGCAGCCACTGGTAACAGGATTAGCAGAGCGAGGTATGTAGGCGGTGCTAC
AGAGTTCTTGAAGTGGTGGCCTAACTACGGCTACACTAGAAGAACAGTATTTGGTATCTGCGCTCTGCTG
AAGCCAGTTACCTTCGGAAAAAGAGTTGGTAGCTCTTGATCCGGCAAACAAACCACCGCTGGTAGCGGTG
GTTTTTTTGTTTGCAAGCAGCAGATTACGCGCAGAAAAAAAGGATCTCAAGAAGATCCTTTGATCTTTTC
TACGGGGTCTGACGCTCAGTGGAACGAAAACTCACGTTAAGGGATTTTGGTCATGAGATTATCAAAAAGG
ATCTTCACCTAGATCCTTTTAAATTAAAAATGAAGTTTTAAATCAATCTAAAGTATATATGAGTAAACTT
GGTCTGACAGTTACCAATGCTTAATCAGTGAGGCACCTATCTCAGCGATCTGTCTATTTCGTTCATCCAT
AGTTGCCTGACTCCCCGTCGTGTAGATAACTACGATACGGGAGGGCTTACCATCTGGCCCCAGTGCTGCA
ATGATACCGCGAGACCCACGCTCACCGGCTCCAGATTTATCAGCAATAAACCAGCCAGCCGGAAGGGCCG
AGCGCAGAAGTGGTCCTGCAACTTTATCCGCCTCCATCCAGTCTATTAATTGTTGCCGGGAAGCTAGAGT
AAGTAGTTCGCCAGTTAATAGTTTGCGCAACGTTGTTGCCATTGCTACAGGCATCGTGGTGTCACGCTCG
TCGTTTGGTATGGCTTCATTCAGCTCCGGTTCCCAACGATCAAGGCGAGTTACATGATCCCCCATGTTGT
GCAAAAAAGCGGTTAGCTCCTTCGGTCCTCCGATCGTTGTCAGAAGTAAGTTGGCCGCAGTGTTATCACT
CATGGTTATGGCAGCACTGCATAATTCTCTTACTGTCATGCCATCCGTAAGATGCTTTTCTGTGACTGGT
GAGTACTCAACCAAGTCATTCTGAGAATAGTGTATGCGGCGACCGAGTTGCTCTTGCCCGGCGTCAATAC
GGGATAATACCGCGCCACATAGCAGAACTTTAAAAGTGCTCATCATTGGAAAACGTTCTTCGGGGCGAAA
ACTCTCAAGGATCTTACCGCTGTTGAGATCCAGTTCGATGTAACCCACTCGTGCACCCAACTGATCTTCA
GCATCTTTTACTTTCACCAGCGTTTCTGGGTGAGCAAAAACAGGAAGGCAAAATGCCGCAAAAAAGGGAA
TAAGGGCGACACGGAAATGTTGAATACTCATACTCTTCCTTTTTCAATATTATTGAAGCATTTATCAGGG
TTATTGTCTCATGAGCGGATACATATTTGAATGTATTTAGAAAAATAAACAAATAGGGGTTCCGCGCACA
TTTCCCCGAAAAGTGCCACCTGACGTCGACGGATCGGGAGATCTCCCGATCCCCTATGGTGCACTCTCAG
TACAATCTGCTCTGATGCCGCATAGTTAAGCCAGTATCTGCTCCCTGCTTGTGTGTTGGAGGTCGCTGAG
TAGTGCGCGAGCAAAATTTAAG
Features (pLannotate 1.2.2; 35 found; start..end, strand, type, name):
    100..479     +  enhancer       CMV enhancer: human cytomegalovirus immediate early enhancer
    480..679     +  promoter       CMV promoter: human cytomegalovirus (CMV) immediate early promoter
    697..877     +  LTR            5' LTR (truncated): truncated 5' long terminal repeat (LTR) from HIV-1
    924..1049    +  misc_feature   HIV-1 Ψ: packaging signal of human immunodeficiency virus type 1
   1033..1396    +  CDS            HIV-1 gag (fragment): gag protein from human immunodeficiency virus 1; gag
   1542..1775    +  misc_feature   RRE: The Rev response element (RRE) of HIV-1 allows for Rev-dependent mRNA export from the nucleus to the cytoplasm.
   2152..2252    +  CDS            Rev (fragment): human immunodeficiency virus 1 (HIV-1) Rev protein; rev; enhances nuclear export of unspliced and incompletely spliced viral mRNAs
   2302..2419    +  misc_feature   cPPT/CTS: central polypurine tract and central termination sequence of HIV-1
   2476..2746    +  protein_bind   tetracycline response element: contains seven copies of the tetracycline operator tetO tetracycline repressor TetR
   2757..2774    +  misc_feature   MCS (fragment): pUC18/19 multiple cloning site
   2779..2817    +  promoter       minimal CMV promoter: human cytomegalovirus (CMV) immediate early promoter
   2929..2949    +  CDS            FLAG (fragment): FLAG® epitope tag, followed by an enterokinase cleavage site
   2950..3735    +  CDS            Neurog2: NGN2_MOUSE - Also known as Ath4a, Atoh4, Ngn2. Experimental evidence at protein level: Swiss-Prot protein existence level 1. Transcriptional regulator. Involved in neuronal differentiation. Activates transcription by binding to the E box (5'- CANNTG-3'). From Mus musculus (Mouse).
   3742..3794    +  CDS            T2A (fragment): 2A peptide from Thosea asigna virus capsid protein Eukaryotic ribosomes fail to insert a peptide bond between the Gly and Pro residues, yielding separate polypeptides.
   3802..4401    +  CDS            PuroR: puromycin N-acetyltransferase; pac from Streptomyces alboniger; confers resistance to puromycin
   4417..4440    +  misc_feature   MCS (fragment): pBluescript multiple cloning site
   4440..5028    +  misc_feature   WPRE: woodchuck hepatitis virus posttranscriptional regulatory element
   4965..5546    +  CDS            nef (fragment): NEF_HV1H2 - Experimental evidence at protein level: Swiss-Prot protein existence level 1. Extracellular Nef protein targets CD4(+) T-lymphocytes for apoptosis by interacting with CXCR4 surface receptors. From Human immunodeficiency virus type 1 group M subtype B (isolate HXB2) (HIV-1).
   5553..5733    +  LTR            5' LTR (truncated): truncated 5' long terminal repeat (LTR) from HIV-1
   5765..5989    +  polyA_signal   bGH poly(A) signal: bovine growth hormone polyadenylation signal
   5993..6014    +  promoter       SV40 promoter (fragment): SV40 enhancer and early promoter
   6035..6463    +  rep_origin     f1 ori (sequence partly withheld): f1 bacteriophage origin of replication; arrow indicates direction of (+) strand synthesis
   6477..6806    +  promoter       SV40 promoter: SV40 enhancer and early promoter
   6854..6901    +  promoter       EM7 promoter: synthetic bacterial promoter&nbsp
   6920..7294    +  CDS            BleoR: antibiotic-binding protein; Sh ble from Streptoalloteichus hindustanus; confers resistance to bleomycin, phleomycin, and Zeocin™
   7304..7429    +  CDS            ble (fragment): BLE_KLEPN - Experimental evidence at protein level: Swiss-Prot protein existence level 1. Binding protein with a strong affinity to the bleomycin family of antibiotics. Binds to CL990; an antimitotic-antibiotic compound. From Klebsiella pneumoniae.
   7424..7545    +  polyA_signal   SV40 poly(A) signal: SV40 polyadenylation signal
   7618..7634    -  protein_bind   lac operator: The lac repressor binds to the lac operator to inhibit transcription in E. coli. This inhibition can be relieved by adding lactose or isopropyl-β-D-thiogalactopyranoside (IPTG). lac repressor encoded by lacI
   7642..7672    -  promoter       lac promoter: promoter for the E. coli lac operon
   7687..7708    -  protein_bind   CAP binding site: CAP binding activates transcription in the presence of cAMP. E. coli catabolite activator protein
   7721..7813    -  CDS            lacI (fragment): lac repressor; lacI; The lac repressor binds to the lac operator to inhibit transcription in E. coli. This inhibition can be relieved by adding lactose or isopropyl-β-D-thiogalactopyranoside (IPTG).
   7996..8584    -  rep_origin     ori: high-copy-number ColE1/pMB1/pBR322/pUC origin of replication
   8755..9615    -  CDS            AmpR: β-lactamase; bla; confers resistance to ampicillin, carbenicillin, and related antibiotics
   9616..9720    -  promoter       AmpR promoter: bla
   9779..9831    -  misc_feature   bom (fragment): basis of mobility region from pBR322
