[The description below was written by a language model from this plasmid's Addgene catalogue record, the feature table of its GenBank file and pLannotate feature annotations shown in this document.]
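Description:
pTet-O-Ngn2-puro is a third-generation lentiviral transfer plasmid built on the Tet-O-FUW backbone for doxycycline-inducible expression of mouse Neurogenin-2 (Neurog2) in mammalian cells. It is maintained in E. coli through a high-copy ColE1/pUC-type origin with ampicillin resistance, and the backbone also carries an f1 origin and an SV40/EM7-driven bleomycin/Zeocin resistance cassette lying outside the viral genome. A CMV enhancer/promoter replaces the U3 region upstream of a truncated HIV-1 5' LTR, allowing Tat-independent production of genomic RNA. This is followed by the Ψ packaging signal with a gag fragment, the Rev response element and the cPPT/CTS. The transcript ends at a downstream LTR (annotated by the software as a truncated 5' LTR) followed by a bGH polyadenylation signal.

The payload is driven by a tetracycline response element with seven tetO copies fused to a minimal CMV promoter, so transcription requires a tetracycline-controlled transactivator supplied separately; none is encoded here. The feature table shows a partial FLAG tag match immediately upstream of the Neurog2 coding sequence, although the catalogue entry does not mention this tag. Neurog2 is joined in frame through a T2A peptide to puromycin N-acetyltransferase, so one induced transcript yields the transcription factor and the resistance protein separately. Puromycin therefore selects for cells that are actively expressing the transgene. A WPRE downstream enhances transcript expression. The accompanying GenBank record covers only a short segment spanning the T2A and PuroR region, in reverse orientation. The associated publication describes rapid single-step conversion of human pluripotent stem cells into functional neurons, which is the typical use of this vector.
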