Addgene plasmid #52047: pTet-O-Ngn2-puro
Purpose: 3rd generation lentiviral vector, expresses Ngn2 and puromycin resistent gene under control of TetON promoter
Depositing lab: Marius Wernig. Depositing organization: Stanford University. Publication: Rapid single-step induction of functional neurons from human pluripotent stem cells. Zhang Y, Pak C, Han Y, Ahlenius H, Zhang Z, Chanda S, Marro S, Patzke C, Acuna C, Covy J, Xu W, Yang N, Danko T, Chen L, Wernig M, Sudhof TC. Neuron. 2013 Jun 5;78(5):785-98. doi: 10.1016/j.neuron.2013.05.029. PubMed 23764284.
Backbone
  Vector backbone: Tet-O-FUW
  Backbone size w/o insert (bp): 7745
  Total vector size (bp): 9861
  Vector type: Mammalian Expression, Lentiviral
  Selectable markers: Puromycin
Growth in bacteria
  Bacterial resistance: Ampicillin, 100 μg/mL
  Growth temperature: 37°C
  Growth strain: Stbl3
  Copy number: High Copy
Gene/Insert
  Gene/Insert name: Ngn2
  Species: M. musculus (mouse)
  Insert size (bp): 1071
  GenBank ID: NM_009718.2
  Entrez Gene: Neurog2 (a.k.a. Atoh4, Math4A, bHLHa8, ngn-2, ngn2)
  Promoter: tet-on
  Tag / fusion protein: T2A-and puromycin resistant cassette (C terminal on insert)
  Cloning method: Restriction Enzyme; 5′ cloning site EcoRI (not destroyed); 3′ cloning site XbaI (not destroyed)
  Sequencing primers: 5′ LNCX; 3′ WPRE-R
Terms and licenses: Academic/Nonprofit Terms; Industry Terms: Not Available to Industry
How to cite: pTet-O-Ngn2-puro was a gift from Marius Wernig (Addgene plasmid # 52047 ; http://n2t.net/addgene:52047 ; RRID:Addgene_52047)
