LOCUS       Exported 816 bp ds-DNA linear SYN 17-MAY-2021
DEFINITION  3rd generation lentiviral vector, expresses Ngn2 and puromycin
            resistent gene under control of TetON promoter.
ACCESSION   .
VERSION     .
KEYWORDS    pTet-O-Ngn2-puro
SOURCE      synthetic DNA construct
  ORGANISM  synthetic DNA construct
REFERENCE   1 (bases 1 to 816)
  AUTHORS   Zhang Y, Pak C, Han Y, Ahlenius H, Zhang Z, Chanda S, Marro S,
            Patzke C, Acuna C, Covy J, Xu W, Yang N, Danko T, Chen L, Wernig M,
            Sudhof TC
  TITLE     Rapid single-step induction of functional neurons from human
            pluripotent stem cells.
  JOURNAL   Neuron. 2013 Jun 5;78(5):785-98. doi: 10.1016/j.neuron.2013.05.029.
  PUBMED    23764284
REFERENCE   2 (bases 1 to 816)
  AUTHORS   .
  TITLE     Direct Submission
  JOURNAL   Exported May 17, 2021 from SnapGene Server 1.1.58
            http://www.snapgene.com
FEATURES             Location/Qualifiers
     source          1..816
                     /organism="synthetic DNA construct"
                     /mol_type="other DNA"
     CDS             complement(63..662)
                     /codon_start=1
                     /gene="pac from Streptomyces alboniger"
                     /product="puromycin N-acetyltransferase"
                     /label=PuroR
                     /note="confers resistance to puromycin"
                     /translation="MTEYKPTVRLATRDDVPRAVRTLAAAFADYPATRHTVDPDRHIER
                     VTELQELFLTRVGLDIGKVWVADDGAAVAVWTTPESVEAGAVFAEIGPRMAELSGSRLA
                     AQQQMEGLLAPHRPKEPAWFLATVGVSPDHQGKGLGSAVVLPGVEAAERAGVPAFLETS
                     APRNLPFYERLGFTVTADVEVPEGPRTWCMTRKPGA"
     primer_bind     complement(146..166)
                     /label=Puro-F
                     /note="Puromycin resistance gene, forward primer"
     primer_bind     643..662
                     /label=Puro-R
                     /note="Puromycin resistance gene, reverse primer. Also
                     called puro-variant-R"
     CDS             complement(669..722)
                     /codon_start=1
                     /product="2A peptide from Thosea asigna virus capsid
                     protein"
                     /label=T2A
                     /note="Eukaryotic ribosomes fail to insert a peptide bond
                     between the Gly and Pro residues, yielding separate
                     polypeptides."
                     /translation="EGRGSLLTCGDVEENPGP"
ORIGIN
        1 aattttgtaa tccagaggtt gattatcgat aagcttgata tcgaattagc tagcttaatt
       61 aatcaggcac cgggcttgcg ggtcatgcac caggtgcgcg gtccttcggg cacctcgacg
      121 tcggcggtga cggtgaagcc gagccgctcg tagaagggga ggttgcgggg cgcggaggtc
      181 tccaggaagg cgggcacccc ggcgcgctcg gccgcctcca ctccggggag cacgacggcg
      241 ctgcccagac ccttgccctg gtggtcgggc gagacgccga cggtggccag gaaccacgcg
      301 ggctccttgg gccggtgcgg cgccaggagg ccttccatct gttgctgcgc ggccagccgg
      361 gaaccgctca actcggccat gcgcgggccg atctcggcga acaccgcccc cgcttcgacg
      421 ctctccggcg tggtccagac cgccaccgcg gcgccgtcgt ccgcgaccca caccttgccg
      481 atgtcgagcc cgacgcgcgt gaggaagagt tcttgcagct cggtgacccg ctcgatgtgg
      541 cggtccggat cgacggtgtg gcgcgtggcg gggtagtcgg cgaacgcggc ggcgagggtg
      601 cgtacggccc tggggacgtc gtcgcgggtg gcgaggcgca ccgtgggctt gtactcggtc
      661 atctcgagtg ggccgggatt ttcctccacg tccccgcatg ttagaagact tcccctgccc
      721 tctctagaga tacagtccct ggcgaggggc aggtgaggcg cataacgatg cttctccgga
      781 ggtgggggct gccagtagtc cacgtctgac ccgggg
//
