>Addgene plasmid #52047 | pTet-O-Ngn2-puro | addgene partial sequence | sequence record 81614 | LNCX 5'-AGCTCGTTTAGTGAACCGTCAGATC-3'
TTTTGACCTCCATAGAAGACACCGGGACCGATCCAGCCTCCGCGGCCCCGAATTCGCCACCATGGACTAC
AAGGACGACGATGACAAGTTCGTCAAATCTGAGACTCTGGAGTTGAAGGAGGAAGAGGAGGTACTGATGC
TGCTGGGCTCGGCTTCCCCGGCCTCGGCGACCCTGACCCCGATGTCCTCCAGCGCGGACGAGGAGGAGGA
CGAGGAGCTGCGCCGGCCGGGCTCCGCGCGTGGGCAGCGTGGAGCGGAAGCCGGGCAGGGGGTGCAGGGC
AGTCCGGCGTCGGGTGCCGGGGGTTGCCGGCCAGGGCGGCTGCTGGGCCTGATGCACGAGTGCAAGCGTC
GCCCGTCGCGCTCACGGGCCGTCTCCCGAGGTGCCAAGACGGCGGAGACGGTGCAGCGCATCAAGAAGAC
CCGCAGGCTCAAGGCCAACAACCGCGAGCGCAACCGCATGCACAACCTAAACGCCGCGCTGGACGCGCTG
CGCGAGGTGCTGCCCACCTTCCCCGAGGATGCCAAGCTCACGAAGATCGAGACGCTGCGCTTCGCCCACA
ATTACATCTGGGCGCTCACCGAGACTCTGCGCCTGGCGGACCACTGCGCCGGCGCCGGTGGCCTCCAGGG
GGCGCTCTTCACGGAGGCGGTGCTCCTGAGCCCGGGAGCTGCGCTCGGCGCCAGCGGGGACAGCCCTTCT
CCACCTTCCTCCTGGAGCTGCACCAACAGCCCGGCGTCATCCTCCAACTCCACGTCCCCATACAGCTGCA
CTTTATCGCCCGCTAGCCCCGGGTCAGACGTGGACTACTGGCAGCCCCCACCTCCGGAGAAGCATCGTTA
TGCGCCTCACCTGCCCCTCGCCAGGGACTGTATCTCTA
